Addgene plasmid #137840: pCDNA3.1+ HA-hAO7
Purpose: N-terminal tagged human AO7 (aa 2-439) for expression in mammalian cells
Depositing lab: Allan Weissman. Depositing organization: National Cancer Institute (NCI). Publication: Insights into Ubiquitination from the Unique Clamp-like Binding of the RING E3 AO7 to the E2 UbcH5B. Li S, Liang YH, Mariano J, Metzger MB, Stringer DK, Hristova VA, Li J, Randazzo PA, Tsai YC, Ji X, Weissman AM. J Biol Chem. 2015 Dec 18;290(51):30225-39. doi: 10.1074/jbc.M115.685867. Epub 2015 Oct 16. PubMed 26475854.
Backbone
  Vector backbone: pcDNA3.1+
  Backbone manufacturer: Invitrogen
  Vector type: Mammalian Expression
Growth in bacteria
  Bacterial resistance: Ampicillin, 100 μg/mL
  Growth temperature: 37°C
  Growth strain: DH5alpha
  Copy number: High Copy
Gene/Insert
  Gene/Insert name: AO7 (alt name: RNF25)
  Species: H. sapiens (human)
  GenBank ID: NM_022453.3
  Entrez Gene: RNF25 (a.k.a. AO7)
  Tag / fusion protein: HA (N terminal on backbone)
  Cloning method: Restriction Enzyme; 5′ cloning site EcoRI (not destroyed); 3′ cloning site XhoI (not destroyed)
  Sequencing primers: 5′ T7 promoter primer; 3′ BGH reverse priming site
Terms and licenses: Academic/Nonprofit Terms; Industry Terms: Not Available to Industry
How to cite: pCDNA3.1+ HA-hAO7 was a gift from Allan Weissman (Addgene plasmid # 137840 ; http://n2t.net/addgene:137840 ; RRID:Addgene_137840)
