[The description below was written by a language model from this plasmid's Addgene catalogue record and pLannotate feature annotations shown in this document.]
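Description:
pCDNA3.1+ HA-hAO7 is a mammalian expression plasmid built on the Invitrogen pcDNA3.1+ backbone that produces human AO7, also known as RNF25, with an N-terminal HA epitope tag. The insert covers amino acids 2–439 of the protein, so the native start codon is replaced by the tag-supplied start, and it was cloned between EcoRI and XhoI sites that both remain intact. In the 6,751 nt sequenced record the tag is annotated as a 27 nt fragment matching the 3xHA feature, which is consistent with a single HA copy placed directly upstream of the RNF25 coding region.

Transcription of the fusion is driven by the human cytomegalovirus immediate early enhancer and promoter and terminated by the bovine growth hormone polyadenylation signal. A T7 promoter lying between the CMV promoter and the tag allows in vitro transcription and serves as a sequencing primer site. A separate cassette, in which the SV40 enhancer/early promoter drives the neomycin phosphotransferase gene followed by an SV40 poly(A) signal, permits G418 selection of stably transfected mammalian cells. In E. coli the plasmid is maintained at high copy through a ColE1/pUC-type origin and selected with ampicillin via the β-lactamase gene; an f1 origin is also present for single-stranded DNA production. Short annotated fragments such as the HIV-1 LTR, ble, lacI and bom hits appear to be backbone remnants or incidental sequence matches rather than functional elements.

RNF25/AO7 is a RING-type E3 ubiquitin ligase, and the construct is intended for expressing the tagged protein in mammalian cells. The HA epitope allows its detection or immunoprecipitation, for example in studies of its ubiquitination activity and its interaction with the E2 enzyme UbcH5B.
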