Features (pLannotate 1.2.2; 21 found; start..end, strand, type, name):
      1..380     +  enhancer       CMV enhancer: human cytomegalovirus immediate early enhancer
    381..584     +  promoter       CMV promoter: human cytomegalovirus (CMV) immediate early promoter
    580..613     +  LTR            5' LTR (truncated) (fragment): truncated 5' long terminal repeat (LTR) from HIV-1
    629..647     +  promoter       T7 promoter: promoter for bacteriophage T7 RNA polymerase
    727..753     +  CDS            3xHA (fragment): three tandem HA epitope tags
    754..2067    +  CDS            RNF25: RNF25_HUMAN - Experimental evidence at protein level: Swiss-Prot protein existence level 1. E3 ubiquitin-protein ligase that mediates ubiquitination and subsequent proteasomal degradation of NKD2 (By similarity). Stimulates transcription mediated by NF-kappa-B. From Homo sapiens (Human).
   2114..2338    +  polyA_signal   bGH poly(A) signal: bovine growth hormone polyadenylation signal
   2342..2363    +  promoter       SV40 promoter (fragment): SV40 enhancer and early promoter
   2384..2812    +  rep_origin     f1 ori (sequence partly withheld): f1 bacteriophage origin of replication; arrow indicates direction of (+) strand synthesis
   2826..3155    +  promoter       SV40 promoter: SV40 enhancer and early promoter
   3222..4013    +  CDS            neo: KKA2_KLEPN - Also known as kan, nptII. Experimental evidence at protein level: Swiss-Prot protein existence level 1. Resistance to kanamycin, neomycin, paromomycin, ribostamycin, butirosin and gentamicin B. From Klebsiella pneumoniae.
   4037..4195    +  CDS            ble (fragment): BLE_KLEPN - Experimental evidence at protein level: Swiss-Prot protein existence level 1. Binding protein with a strong affinity to the bleomycin family of antibiotics. Binds to CL990; an antimitotic-antibiotic compound. From Klebsiella pneumoniae.
   4190..4311    +  polyA_signal   SV40 poly(A) signal: SV40 polyadenylation signal
   4384..4400    -  protein_bind   lac operator: The lac repressor binds to the lac operator to inhibit transcription in E. coli. This inhibition can be relieved by adding lactose or isopropyl-β-D-thiogalactopyranoside (IPTG). lac repressor encoded by lacI
   4408..4438    -  promoter       lac promoter: promoter for the E. coli lac operon
   4453..4474    -  protein_bind   CAP binding site: CAP binding activates transcription in the presence of cAMP. E. coli catabolite activator protein
   4487..4579    -  CDS            lacI (fragment): lac repressor; lacI; The lac repressor binds to the lac operator to inhibit transcription in E. coli. This inhibition can be relieved by adding lactose or isopropyl-β-D-thiogalactopyranoside (IPTG).
   4762..5350    -  rep_origin     ori: high-copy-number ColE1/pMB1/pBR322/pUC origin of replication
   5521..6381    -  CDS            AmpR: β-lactamase; bla; confers resistance to ampicillin, carbenicillin, and related antibiotics
   6382..6486    -  promoter       AmpR promoter: bla
   6545..6597    -  misc_feature   bom (fragment): basis of mobility region from pBR322
>Addgene plasmid #137840 | pCDNA3.1+ HA-hAO7 | addgene full sequence | sequence record 273785 | Addgene NGS Result
GACATTGATTATTGACTAGTTATTAATAGTAATCAATTACGGGGTCATTAGTTCATAGCCCATATATGGA
GTTCCGCGTTACATAACTTACGGTAAATGGCCCGCCTGGCTGACCGCCCAACGACCCCCGCCCATTGACG
TCAATAATGACGTATGTTCCCATAGTAACGCCAATAGGGACTTTCCATTGACGTCAATGGGTGGAGTATT
TACGGTAAACTGCCCACTTGGCAGTACATCAAGTGTATCATATGCCAAGTACGCCCCCTATTGACGTCAA
TGACGGTAAATGGCCCGCCTGGCATTATGCCCAGTACATGACCTTATGGGACTTTCCTACTTGGCAGTAC
ATCTACGTATTAGTCATCGCTATTACCATGGTGATGCGGTTTTGGCAGTACATCAATGGGCGTGGATAGC
GGTTTGACTCACGGGGATTTCCAAGTCTCCACCCCATTGACGTCAATGGGAGTTTGTTTTGGCACCAAAA
TCAACGGGACTTTCCAAAATGTCGTAACAACTCCGCCCCATTGACGCAAATGGGCGGTAGGCGTGTACGG
TGGGAGGTCTATATAAGCAGAGCTCTCTGGCTAACTAGAGAACCCACTGCTTACTGGCTTATCGAAATTA
ATACGACTCACTATAGGGAGACCCAAGCTGGCTAGCGTTTAAACTTAAGCTTGGTACCGAGCTCGGATCC
ACTAGTCCAGTGTGGTGGAATTCATGTACCCATACGATGTTCCAGATTACGCTGCGGCGTCTGCGTCTGC
AGCTGCAGGGGAGGAGGACTGGGTCCTTCCCTCTGAAGTTGAAGTATTGGAGTCCATCTATCTAGATGAA
CTACAGGTGATTAAAGGAAATGGCAGAACTTCACCATGGGAGATCTACATCACTTTGCATCCTGCCACTG
CAGAGGACCAGGATTCACAGTATGTCTGCTTCACTCTGGTGCTTCAGGTCCCAGCAGAGTATCCCCATGA
GGTGCCACAGATCTCTATCCGAAATCCCCGAGGACTTTCAGATGAACAGATCCACACGATCTTACAGGTG
CTGGGCCACGTGGCCAAGGCTGGGCTGGGCACTGCCATGCTGTATGAACTCATTGAGAAAGGGAAGGAAA
TTCTCACAGATAACAACATCCCTCATGGCCAGTGTGTCATCTGCCTCTATGGTTTCCAGGAGAAGGAGGC
CTTTACCAAAACACCCTGTTACCACTACTTCCACTGCCACTGCCTTGCTCGGTACATCCAGCACATGGAG
CAAGAGCTGAAGGCACAAGGACAGGAGCAGGAACAGGAACGGCAGCATGCTACAACCAAACAGAAGGCAG
TCGGTGTGCAGTGTCCAGTGTGCAGAGAGCCCCTCGTGTATGATCTTGCCTCACTGAAAGCAGCCCCTGA
ACCCCAACAGCCCATGGAGCTGTACCAGCCCAGTGCAGAGAGCTTGCGCCAGCAAGAAGAACGCAAGCGG
CTCTACCAGAGGCAGCAGGAGCGGGGGGGAATCATTGACCTTGAGGCTGAGCGAAACCGATACTTCATCA
GCCTTCAGCAGCCTCCTGCCCCTGCGGAACCTGAGTCAGCTGTAGATGTCTCCAAAGGATCCCAACCACC
CAGCACCCTTGCAGCAGAACTATCCACCTCACCAGCCGTCCAATCCACTTTGCCACCTCCTCTGCCTGTG
GCGACCCAGCACATATGTGAGAAGATTCCAGGGACCAGGTCAAATCAGCAAAGGTTGGGCGAAACCCAGA
AAGCTATGCTAGATCCCCCCAAGCCCAGTCGAGGTCCCTGGCGACAGCCCGAACGGAGGCACCCAAAGGG
AGGGGAGTGCCACGCCCCTAAAGGTACCCGTGACACCCAGGAACTGCCACCTCCTGAGGGGCCCCTCAAG
GAGCCCATGGACCTAAAGCCAGAACCCCATAGCCAAGGAGTTGAAGGTCCTCCACAAGAGAAGGGGCCTG
GCAGCTGGCAGGGGCCCCCACCCCGCAGGACTCGGGACTGTGTTCGCTGGGAGCGCTCTAAAGGCCGGAC
ACCCGGTTCTTCCTACCCTCGCCTGCCTCGGGGCCAGTAGCTCGAGTCTAGAGGGCCCGTTTAAACCCGC
TGATCAGCCTCGACTGTGCCTTCTAGTTGCCAGCCATCTGTTGTTTGCCCCTCCCCCGTGCCTTCCTTGA
CCCTGGAAGGTGCCACTCCCACTGTCCTTTCCTAATAAAATGAGGAAATTGCATCGCATTGTCTGAGTAG
GTGTCATTCTATTCTGGGGGGTGGGGTGGGGCAGGACAGCAAGGGGGAGGATTGGGAAGACAATAGCAGG
CATGCTGGGGATGCGGTGGGCTCTATGGCTTCTGAGGCGGAAAGAACCAGCTGGGGCTCTAGGGGGTATC
CCC
[124 nt withheld, positions 2384-2507]
C
[91 nt withheld, positions 2509-2599]
A
[49 nt withheld, positions 2601-2649]
CCTTTGACGTTGGAGTCCACGTTCTTT
[37 nt withheld, positions 2677-2713]
ACCCTATCTCGGTCTATTCTTTTGATTTATAAGGGATTTTGCCGATTTCGGCCTATTGGTTAAAAAATGA
GCTGATTTAACAAAAATTTAACGCGAATTAATTCTGTGGAATGTGTGTCAGTTAGGGTGTGGAAAGTCCC
CAGGCTCCCCAGCAGGCAGAAGTATGCAAAGCATGCATCTCAATTAGTCAGCAACCAGGTGTGGAAAGTC
CCCAGGCTCCCCAGCAGGCAGAAGTATGCAAAGCATGCATCTCAATTAGTCAGCAACCATAGTCCCGCCC
CTAACTCCGCCCATCCCGCCCCTAACTCCGCCCAGTTCCGCCCATTCTCCGCCCCATGGCTGACTAATTT
TTTTTATTTATGCAGAGGCCGAGGCCGCCTCTGCCTCTGAGCTATTCCAGAAGTAGTGAGGAGGCTTTTT
TGGAGGCCTAGGCTTTTGCAAAAAGCTCCCGGGAGCTTGTATATCCATTTTCGGATCTGATCAAGAGACA
GGATGAGGATCGTTTCGCATGATTGAACAAGATGGATTGCACGCAGGTTCTCCGGCCGCTTGGGTGGAGA
GGCTATTCGGCTATGACTGGGCACAACAGACAATCGGCTGCTCTGATGCCGCCGTGTTCCGGCTGTCAGC
GCAGGGGCGCCCGGTTCTTTTTGTCAAGACCGACCTGTCCGGTGCCCTGAATGAACTGCAGGACGAGGCA
GCGCGGCTATCGTGGCTGGCCACGACGGGCGTTCCTTGCGCAGCTGTGCTCGACGTTGTCACTGAAGCGG
GAAGGGACTGGCTGCTATTGGGCGAAGTGCCGGGGCAGGATCTCCTGTCATCTCACCTTGCTCCTGCCGA
GAAAGTATCCATCATGGCTGATGCAATGCGGCGGCTGCATACGCTTGATCCGGCTACCTGCCCATTCGAC
CACCAAGCGAAACATCGCATCGAGCGAGCACGTACTCGGATGGAAGCCGGTCTTGTCGATCAGGATGATC
TGGACGAAGAGCATCAGGGGCTCGCGCCAGCCGAACTGTTCGCCAGGCTCAAGGCGCGCATGCCCGACGG
CGAGGATCTCGTCGTGACCCATGGCGATGCCTGCTTGCCGAATATCATGGTGGAAAATGGCCGCTTTTCT
GGATTCATCGACTGTGGCCGGCTGGGTGTGGCGGACCGCTATCAGGACATAGCGTTGGCTACCCGTGATA
TTGCTGAAGAGCTTGGCGGCGAATGGGCTGACCGCTTCCTCGTGCTTTACGGTATCGCCGCTCCCGATTC
GCAGCGCATCGCCTTCTATCGCCTTCTTGACGAGTTCTTCTGAGCGGGACTCTGGGGTTCGAAATGACCG
ACCAAGCGACGCCCAACCTGCCATCACGAGATTTCGATTCCACCGCCGCCTTCTATGAAAGGTTGGGCTT
CGGAATCGTTTTCCGGGACGCCGGCTGGATGATCCTCCAGCGCGGGGATCTCATGCTGGAGTTCTTCGCC
CACCCCAACTTGTTTATTGCAGCTTATAATGGTTACAAATAAAGCAATAGCATCACAAATTTCACAAATA
AAGCATTTTTTTCACTGCATTCTAGTTGTGGTTTGTCCAAACTCATCAATGTATCTTATCATGTCTGTAT
ACCGTCGACCTCTAGCTAGAGCTTGGCGTAATCATGGTCATAGCTGTTTCCTGTGTGAAATTGTTATCCG
CTCACAATTCCACACAACATACGAGCCGGAAGCATAAAGTGTAAAGCCTGGGGTGCCTAATGAGTGAGCT
AACTCACATTAATTGCGTTGCGCTCACTGCCCGCTTTCCAGTCGGGAAACCTGTCGTGCCAGCTGCATTA
ATGAATCGGCCAACGCGCGGGGAGAGGCGGTTTGCGTATTGGGCGCTCTTCCGCTTCCTCGCTCACTGAC
TCGCTGCGCTCGGTCGTTCGGCTGCGGCGAGCGGTATCAGCTCACTCAAAGGCGGTAATACGGTTATCCA
CAGAATCAGGGGATAACGCAGGAAAGAACATGTGAGCAAAAGGCCAGCAAAAGGCCAGGAACCGTAAAAA
GGCCGCGTTGCTGGCGTTTTTCCATAGGCTCCGCCCCCCTGACGAGCATCACAAAAATCGACGCTCAAGT
CAGAGGTGGCGAAACCCGACAGGACTATAAAGATACCAGGCGTTTCCCCCTGGAAGCTCCCTCGTGCGCT
CTCCTGTTCCGACCCTGCCGCTTACCGGATACCTGTCCGCCTTTCTCCCTTCGGGAAGCGTGGCGCTTTC
TCATAGCTCACGCTGTAGGTATCTCAGTTCGGTGTAGGTCGTTCGCTCCAAGCTGGGCTGTGTGCACGAA
CCCCCCGTTCAGCCCGACCGCTGCGCCTTATCCGGTAACTATCGTCTTGAGTCCAACCCGGTAAGACACG
ACTTATCGCCACTGGCAGCAGCCACTGGTAACAGGATTAGCAGAGCGAGGTATGTAGGCGGTGCTACAGA
GTTCTTGAAGTGGTGGCCTAACTACGGCTACACTAGAAGAACAGTATTTGGTATCTGCGCTCTGCTGAAG
CCAGTTACCTTCGGAAAAAGAGTTGGTAGCTCTTGATCCGGCAAACAAACCACCGCTGGTAGCGGTGGTT
TTTTTGTTTGCAAGCAGCAGATTACGCGCAGAAAAAAAGGATCTCAAGAAGATCCTTTGATCTTTTCTAC
GGGGTCTGACGCTCAGTGGAACGAAAACTCACGTTAAGGGATTTTGGTCATGAGATTATCAAAAAGGATC
TTCACCTAGATCCTTTTAAATTAAAAATGAAGTTTTAAATCAATCTAAAGTATATATGAGTAAACTTGGT
CTGACAGTTACCAATGCTTAATCAGTGAGGCACCTATCTCAGCGATCTGTCTATTTCGTTCATCCATAGT
TGCCTGACTCCCCGTCGTGTAGATAACTACGATACGGGAGGGCTTACCATCTGGCCCCAGTGCTGCAATG
ATACCGCGAGACCCACGCTCACCGGCTCCAGATTTATCAGCAATAAACCAGCCAGCCGGAAGGGCCGAGC
GCAGAAGTGGTCCTGCAACTTTATCCGCCTCCATCCAGTCTATTAATTGTTGCCGGGAAGCTAGAGTAAG
TAGTTCGCCAGTTAATAGTTTGCGCAACGTTGTTGCCATTGCTACAGGCATCGTGGTGTCACGCTCGTCG
TTTGGTATGGCTTCATTCAGCTCCGGTTCCCAACGATCAAGGCGAGTTACATGATCCCCCATGTTGTGCA
AAAAAGCGGTTAGCTCCTTCGGTCCTCCGATCGTTGTCAGAAGTAAGTTGGCCGCAGTGTTATCACTCAT
GGTTATGGCAGCACTGCATAATTCTCTTACTGTCATGCCATCCGTAAGATGCTTTTCTGTGACTGGTGAG
TACTCAACCAAGTCATTCTGAGAATAGTGTATGCGGCGACCGAGTTGCTCTTGCCCGGCGTCAATACGGG
ATAATACCGCGCCACATAGCAGAACTTTAAAAGTGCTCATCATTGGAAAACGTTCTTCGGGGCGAAAACT
CTCAAGGATCTTACCGCTGTTGAGATCCAGTTCGATGTAACCCACTCGTGCACCCAACTGATCTTCAGCA
TCTTTTACTTTCACCAGCGTTTCTGGGTGAGCAAAAACAGGAAGGCAAAATGCCGCAAAAAAGGGAATAA
GGGCGACACGGAAATGTTGAATACTCATACTCTTCCTTTTTCAATATTATTGAAGCATTTATCAGGGTTA
TTGTCTCATGAGCGGATACATATTTGAATGTATTTAGAAAAATAAACAAATAGGGGTTCCGCGCACATTT
CCCCGAAAAGTGCCACCTGACGTCGACGGATCGGGAGATCTCCCGATCCCCTATGGTGCACTCTCAGTAC
AATCTGCTCTGATGCCGCATAGTTAAGCCAGTATCTGCTCCCTGCTTGTGTGTTGGAGGTCGCTGAGTAG
TGCGCGAGCAAAATTTAAGCTACAACAAGGCAAGGCTTGACCGACAATTGCATGAAGAATCTGCTTAGGG
TTAGGCGTTTTGCGCTGCTTCGCGATGTACGGGCCAGATATACGCGTT
